>Addgene plasmid #165037 | aav-tnt-wtmrtfa-gfp | addgene full sequence | sequence record 326326 | Addgene NGS Result
CTGCGCGCTCGCTCGCTCACTGAGGCCGCCCGGGCAAAGCCCGGGCGGCCTCAGTGAGCGAGCGAGCGCG
CAGAGAGGGAGTGGCCAACTCCATCACTAGGGGTTCCTTGTAGTTAATGATTAACCCGCCATGCTACTTA
TCTACCAGGGTAATGGGGATCCTCTAGAACTATAGCTAGAATTCGCCCTTACGGGCCCCCCCTCGAGGTC
GGGATAAAAGCAGTCTGGGCTTTCACATGACAGCATCTGGGGCTGCGGCAGAGGGTCGGGTCCGAAGCGC
TGCCTTATCAGCGTCCCCAGCCCTGGGAGGTGACAGCTGGCTGGCTTGTGTCAGCCCCTCGGGCACTCAC
GTATCTCCGTCCGACGGGTTTAAAATAGCAAAACTCTGAGGCCACACAATAGCTTGGGCTTATATGGGCT
CCTGTGGGGGAAGGGGGAGCACGGAGGGGGCCGGGGCCGCTGCTGCCAAAATAGCAGCTCACAAGTGTTG
CATTCCTCTCTGGGCGCCGGGCACATTCCTGCTGGCTCTGCCCGCCCCGGGGTGGGCGCCGGGGGGACCT
TAAAGCCTCTGCCCCCCAAGGAGCCCTTCCCAGACAGCCGCCGGCACCCACCGCTCCGTGGGACGATCCC
CGAAGCTCTAGAGCTTTATTGCGGTAGTTTATCACAGTTAAATTGCTAACGCAGTCAGTGCTTCTGACAC
AACAGTCTCGAACTTAAGCTGCAGAAGTTGGTCGTGAGGCACTGGGCAGGTAAGTATCAAGGTTACAAGA
CAGGTTTAAGGAGACCAATAGAAACTGGGCTTGTCGAGACAGAGAAGACTCTTGCGTTTCTGATAGGCAC
CTATTGGTCTTACTGACATCCACTTTGCCTTTCTCTCCACAGGTGTCCACTCCCAGTTCAATTACAGCTC
TTAAGGCTAGAGTACTTAATACGACTCACTATAGGCTAGCATGACTCTGCTGGAGCCTGAGATGCTAATG
ATGGCTGTGCAGTCAGTGCTGCAGTTGAAGCTCCAGCAGCGGCGGACCCGGGAGGAACTGGTGAGCCAAG
GGATCATGCCGCCTTTGAAAAGCCCCGCTGCATTTCATGAGCAGAGAAGAAGCCTGGAGCGGGCCAGGAC
CGAGGACTATTTGAAACGGAAGATCCGTTCCCGGCCCGAGAGAGCAGAGCTGGTCAGGATGCACATTCTG
GAAGAGACCTCGGCTGAGCCTTCGCTCCAGGCCAAGCAGCTGAAGCTGAAGAGAGCCAGGCTGGCTGATG
ACCTCAATGAAAAGATTGCACAGAGGCCTGGCCCCATGGAGCTGGTGGAGAAGAATATCCTGCCTGTGGA
GTCCAGCCTGAAGGAGGCTATCATTGTGGGCCAGGTAAATTACCCAAAGGTAGCAGACAGTTCCTCCTTC
GACGAGGACAGCAGCGATGCCCTGTCTCCTGAGCAGCCTGCCAGCCATGAGTCCCAGGGTTCAGTGCCAT
CACCCTTGGAGTCCCGAGTCAGTGATCCACTGCCCAGTGCCACCTCCATATCACCCACTCAGGTTCTTTC
TCAACTCCCAATGGCTCCGGATCCTGGAGAGACGCTTTTTCTGGCAGAGCAGCCTCCTCTGCCTCCCGCA
CCTCTGCTGCCCCCAAGCCTAGCCAATGGAAGCATCGTCCCCACTGCCAAGCCTGCTCCCACACTCATCA
AGCAAAGCCAACCCAAGTCTGCCAGCGAGAAATCACAGCGCAGCAAGAAGGCCAAGGAGCTGAAGCCAAA
GGTGAAGAAGCTCAAGTACCACCAGTACATCCCCCCGGACCAGAAGCAGGACAAGGGGGCGCCCGCCATG
GACTCCTCCTATGCCAAGATCCTGCAGCAGCAGCAGCTCTTCCTGCAGCTGCAGATCCTCAACCAGCAGC
AGCAGCAGCAGCAGCAACAGCACTACAACTACCAGGCCATCCTGCCTGCCCCTCCCAAGCCCTCGGCTGA
GACTCCTGGAAGCAGTGCCCCTACCCCATCACGCAGCCTCTCCACCAGTAGCAGCCCCAGCTCAGGCACC
CCAGGGCCCAGCGGGCTGGCACGCCAGAGCAGCACCGCACTAGCTGCCAAACCAGGAGCCCTGCCAGCCA
ACCTGGATGACATGAAGGTGGCAGAGCTGAAGCAAGAACTGAAGTTGCGGTCCCTTCCCGTCTCAGGCAC
CAAGACAGAGCTGATAGAACGCCTGCGTGCCTACCAAGACCAAGTCAGCCCAGCTCCAGGAGCCCCCAAG
GCCCCTGCCACCACCTCTGTGCTGTCCAAGGCTGGTGAGGTAGTGGTCGCCTTCCCTGCGGCCCTGCTAA
GCACAGGGTCAGCTCTTGTAACAGCAGGCCTTGCACCAGCTGAGATGGTGGTGGCCACAGTAACCAGCAA
TGGCATGGTGAAGTTTGGCAGCACAGGCTCCACACCCCCCGTGTCTCCCACCCCTTCAGAGCGCTCACTG
CTCAGCACGGGTGATGAGAATTCCACACCTGGGGATGCCTTTGGTGAAATGGTGACATCGCCGCTGACAC
AGCTCACCCTGCAGGCCTCCCCACTGCAGATCGTGAAGGAGGAGGGTGCCCGTGCTGCGTCCTGCTGTCT
AAGCCCTGGTGCTCGGGCTGAGCTGGAGGGACTGGACAAGGACCAGATGCTGCAGGAGAAGGACAAGCAG
ATTGAGGAGCTGACCCGAATGCTCCAACAGAAGCAGCAGCTGGTTGAGCTGCTGCGGCTACAGCTGGAGC
AGCAGAAGCGGGCCCAGCAGCCAGCCCCAGCCAGCAGCCCTGTGAAGAGGGAAAGTGGTTTCTCCAGTTG
CCAGCTGAGCTGCCAGCCCCAGGGCTCTGCCCATGCTTTTGGCTCTGGCCTAGTGGTTCCCACTACCAAC
CATGGAGACACTCAGGCCCCAGCGCCAGAGTCCCCACCTGTGGTGGTGAAGCAGGAAGCTGGGCCACCTG
AGCCAGATCTGGCCCCCAGCTCCCAGCTGCTCTTGGGCTCCCAGGGCACCAGCTTCCTCAAGAGGGTCAG
CCCTCCTACCCTGGTCACTGACTCTACAGGGACTCACCTCATCCTCACTGTGACCAATAAGAGTGCTGAT
GGCCCTGGCTTGCCTGCAGGGAGCCCCCAGCAGCCCTTGTCCCAGCCTGGTTCTCCAGCCCCTGGTCCAC
CTGCCCAGATGGACCTGGAGCACCCACCTCAGCCTCCGTTTGCAACCCCCACATCTCTGCTGAAGAAGGA
GCCCCCTGGTTATGAAGAGACTGTGACCCAGCAGCCTAAGCAGCAGGAAAATGGCTCCTCCAGTCAGCAC
ATGGATGATCTGTTTGATATTCTTATTCAGAGTGGAGAGATTTCAGCAGATTTCAAAGAGCCACCATCCC
TACCAGGCAAGGAAAAGTCACCTCCAGCAGCAGCAGCGTATGGGCCTCCATTGACACCACAACCCTCGCC
TTTGAGTGAACTCCCCCAAGCTGCTCCTCCACCAGGTTCCCCCACCCTCCCAGGGCGCCTTGAAGACTTC
CTGGAGAGCAGCACAGGGCTGCCCCTGCTGACAAGTGGGCACGAGGGACCAGAACCCCTTTCCCTCATTG
ATGACCTCCACAGCCAGATGCTGAGCAGCTCCGCCATCCTGGACCACCCCCCATCACCCATGGACACCTC
TGAATTGCACTTTGCTCCTGAGCCCAGCAGTGGTATGGGCCTGGACCTGGCTGTTGGCCACCTGGACAGC
ATGGACTGGCTGGAGCTGTCGTCTGGTGGCCCTGTGCTCAGCCTGGCTCCCCTCAGCACTGCAGCCCCCA
GCCTCTTCTCGATGGACTTCCTGGATGGACACGACTTGCAGCTCCACTGGGATTCCTGCTTGCCGCGGAC
TACTACTAGTTTCACGCGGGCCGCCATGGTGAGCAAGGGCGAGGAGCTGTTCACCGGGGTGGTGCCCATC
CTGGTCGAGCTGGACGGCGACGTAAACGGCCACAAGTTCAGCGTGTCCGGCGAGGGCGAGGGCGATGCCA
CCTACGGCAAGCTGACCCTGAAGTTCATCTGCACCACCGGCAAGCTGCCCGTGCCCTGGCCCACCCTCGT
GACCACCCTGACCTACGGCGTGCAGTGCTTCAGCCGCTACCCCGACCACATGAAGCAGCACGACTTCTTC
AAGTCCGCCATGCCCGAAGGCTACGTCCAGGAGCGCACCATCTTCTTCAAGGACGACGGCAACTACAAGA
CCCGCGCCGAGGTGAAGTTCGAGGGCGACACCCTGGTGAACCGCATCGAGCTGAAGGGCATCGACTTCAA
GGAGGACGGCAACATCCTGGGGCACAAGCTGGAGTACAACTACAACAGCCACAACGTCTATATCATGGCC
GACAAGCAGAAGAACGGCATCAAGGTGAACTTCAAGATCCGCCACAACATCGAGGACGGCAGCGTGCAGC
TCGCCGACCACTACCAGCAGAACACCCCCATCGGCGACGGCCCCGTGCTGCTGCCCGACAACCACTACCT
GAGCACCCAGTCCGCCCTGAGCAAAGACCCCAACGAGAAGCGCGATCACATGGTCCTGCTGGAGTTCGTG
ACCGCCGCCGGGATCACTCTCGGCATGGACGAGCTGTACAAGTAATAAGCTCGCGTGGTACCTCTAGAGT
CGACCCGGGCGGCCTCGAGGACGGGGTGAACTACGCCTGAGGATCCGATCTTTTTCCCTCTGCCAAAAAT
TATGGGGACATCATGAAGCCCCTTGAGCATCTGACTTCTGGCTAATAAAGGAAATTTATTTTCATTGCAA
TAGTGTGTTGGAATTTTTTGTGTCTCTCACTCGGAAGCAATTCGTTGATCTGAATTTCGACCACCCATAA
TACCCATTACCCTGGTAGATAAGTAGCATGGCGGGTTAATCATTAACTACAAGGAACCCCTAGTGATGGA
GTTGGCCACTCCCTCTCTGCGCGCTCGCTCGCTCACTGAGGCCGGGCGACCAAAGGTCGCCCGACGCCCG
GGCTTTGCCCGGGCGGCCTCAGTGAGCGAGCGAGCGCGCAGCCTTAATTAACCTAATTCACTGGCCGTCG
TTTTACAACGTCGTGACTGGGAAAACCCTGGCGTTACCCAACTTAATCGCCTTGCAGCACATCCCCCTTT
CGCCAGCTGGCGTAATAGCGAAGAGGCCCGCACCGATCGCCCTTCCCAACAGTTGCGCAGCCTGAATGGC
GAATGGG
[124 nt withheld, positions 5188-5311]
C
[91 nt withheld, positions 5313-5403]
A
[49 nt withheld, positions 5405-5453]
CCTTTGACGTTGGAGTCCACGTTCTTT
[37 nt withheld, positions 5481-5517]
ACCCTATCTCGGTCTATTCTTTTGATTTATAAGGGATTTTGCCGATTTCGGCCTATTGGTTAAAAAATGA
GCTGATTTAACAAAAATTTAACGCGAATTTTAACAAAATATTAACGCTTACAATTTAGGTGGCACTTTTC
GGGGAAATGTGCGCGGAACCCCTATTTGTTTATTTTTCTAAATACATTCAAATATGTATCCGCTCATGAG
ACAATAACCCTGATAAATGCTTCAATAATATTGAAAAAGGAAGAGTATGAGTATTCAACATTTCCGTGTC
GCCCTTATTCCCTTTTTTGCGGCATTTTGCCTTCCTGTTTTTGCTCACCCAGAAACGCTGGTGAAAGTAA
AAGATGCTGAAGATCAGTTGGGTGCACGAGTGGGTTACATCGAACTGGATCTCAACAGCGGTAAGATCCT
TGAGAGTTTTCGCCCCGAAGAACGTTTTCCAATGATGAGCACTTTTAAAGTTCTGCTATGTGGCGCGGTA
TTATCCCGTATTGACGCCGGGCAAGAGCAACTCGGTCGCCGCATACACTATTCTCAGAATGACTTGGTTG
AGTACTCACCAGTCACAGAAAAGCATCTTACGGATGGCATGACAGTAAGAGAATTATGCAGTGCTGCCAT
AACCATGAGTGATAACACTGCGGCCAACTTACTTCTGACAACGATCGGAGGACCGAAGGAGCTAACCGCT
TTTTTGCACAACATGGGGGATCATGTAACTCGCCTTGATCGTTGGGAACCGGAGCTGAATGAAGCCATAC
CAAACGACGAGCGTGACACCACGATGCCTGTAGCAATGGCAACAACGTTGCGCAAACTATTAACTGGCGA
ACTACTTACTCTAGCTTCCCGGCAACAATTAATAGACTGGATGGAGGCGGATAAAGTTGCAGGACCACTT
CTGCGCTCGGCCCTTCCGGCTGGCTGGTTTATTGCTGATAAATCTGGAGCCGGTGAGCGTGGGTCTCGCG
GTATCATTGCAGCACTGGGGCCAGATGGTAAGCCCTCCCGTATCGTAGTTATCTACACGACGGGGAGTCA
GGCAACTATGGATGAACGAAATAGACAGATCGCTGAGATAGGTGCCTCACTGATTAAGCATTGGTAACTG
TCAGACCAAGTTTACTCATATATACTTTAGATTGATTTAAAACTTCATTTTTAATTTAAAAGGATCTAGG
TGAAGATCCTTTTTGATAATCTCATGACCAAAATCCCTTAACGTGAGTTTTCGTTCCACTGAGCGTCAGA
CCCCGTAGAAAAGATCAAAGGATCTTCTTGAGATCCTTTTTTTCTGCGCGTAATCTGCTGCTTGCAAACA
AAAAAACCACCGCTACCAGCGGTGGTTTGTTTGCCGGATCAAGAGCTACCAACTCTTTTTCCGAAGGTAA
CTGGCTTCAGCAGAGCGCAGATACCAAATACTGTTCTTCTAGTGTAGCCGTAGTTAGGCCACCACTTCAA
GAACTCTGTAGCACCGCCTACATACCTCGCTCTGCTAATCCTGTTACCAGTGGCTGCTGCCAGTGGCGAT
AAGTCGTGTCTTACCGGGTTGGACTCAAGACGATAGTTACCGGATAAGGCGCAGCGGTCGGGCTGAACGG
GGGGTTCGTGCACACAGCCCAGCTTGGAGCGAACGACCTACACCGAACTGAGATACCTACAGCGTGAGCT
ATGAGAAAGCGCCACGCTTCCCGAAGGGAGAAAGGCGGACAGGTATCCGGTAAGCGGCAGGGTCGGAACA
GGAGAGCGCACGAGGGAGCTTCCAGGGGGAAACGCCTGGTATCTTTATAGTCCTGTCGGGTTTCGCCACC
TCTGACTTGAGCGTCGATTTTTGTGATGCTCGTCAGGGGGGCGGAGCCTATGGAAAAACGCCAGCAACGC
GGCCTTTTTACGGTTCCTGGCCTTTTGCTGGCCTTTTGCTCACATGTTCTTTCCTGCGTTATCCCCTGAT
TCTGTGGATAACCGTATTACCGCCTTTGAGTGAGCTGATACCGCTCGCCGCAGCCGAACGACCGAGCGCA
GCGAGTCAGTGAGCGAGGAAGCGGAAGAGCGCCCAATACGCAAACCGCCTCTCCCCGCGCGTTGGCCGAT
TCATTAATGCAGCTGGCACGACAGGTTTCCCGACTGGAAAGCGGGCAGTGAGCGCAACGCAATTAATGTG
AGTTAGCTCACTCATTAGGCACCCCAGGCTTTACACTTTATGCTTCCGGCTCGTATGTTGTGTGGAATTG
TGAGCGGATAACAATTTCACACAGGAAACAGCTATGACCATGATTACGCCAGATTTAATTAAGGCCTTAA
TTAGG
Features (pLannotate 1.2.2; 18 found; start..end, strand, type, name):
      1..28      +  repeat_region  AAV2 ITR (fragment): inverted terminal repeat of adeno-associated virus serotype 2 inverted
     46..108     -  repeat_region  AAV2 ITR (fragment): inverted terminal repeat of adeno-associated virus serotype 2 inverted
    192..211     -  misc_feature   MCS (fragment): pBluescript multiple cloning site
    750..882     +  intron         chimeric intron: chimera between introns from human β-globin and immunoglobulin heavy chain genes
    927..945     +  promoter       T7 promoter: promoter for bacteriophage T7 RNA polymerase
    951..3842    +  CDS            Mrtfa: MRTFA_MOUSE - Also known as Bsac From Mus musculus (Mouse).
   3876..4595    +  CDS            EGFP: the original enhanced GFP (Yang et al., 1996) mammalian codon-optimized
   4734..4789    +  polyA_signal   β-globin poly(A) signal: rabbit β-globin polyadenylation signal (Gil and Proudfoot, 1987)
   4882..5012    +  repeat_region  AAV2 ITR (fragment): inverted terminal repeat of adeno-associated virus serotype 2 inverted
   5026..5183    +  CDS            lacZα (fragment): LacZα fragment of β-galactosidase; lacZ fragment
   5188..5616    +  rep_origin     f1 ori (sequence partly withheld): f1 bacteriophage origin of replication; arrow indicates direction of (+) strand synthesis
   5669..5773    +  promoter       AmpR promoter: bla
   5774..6634    +  CDS            AmpR: β-lactamase; bla; confers resistance to ampicillin, carbenicillin, and related antibiotics
   6805..7393    +  rep_origin     ori: high-copy-number ColE1/pMB1/pBR322/pUC origin of replication
   7576..7668    +  CDS            lacI (fragment): lac repressor; lacI; The lac repressor binds to the lac operator to inhibit transcription in E. coli. This inhibition can be relieved by adding lactose or isopropyl-β-D-thiogalactopyranoside (IPTG).
   7681..7702    +  protein_bind   CAP binding site: CAP binding activates transcription in the presence of cAMP. E. coli catabolite activator protein
   7717..7747    +  promoter       lac promoter: promoter for the E. coli lac operon
   7755..7771    +  protein_bind   lac operator: The lac repressor binds to the lac operator to inhibit transcription in E. coli. This inhibition can be relieved by adding lactose or isopropyl-β-D-thiogalactopyranoside (IPTG). lac repressor encoded by lacI
