[The description below was written by a language model from this plasmid's Addgene catalogue record and pLannotate feature annotations shown in this document.]
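Description:
aav-tnt-wtmrtfa-gfp is an adeno-associated virus transfer plasmid built on the aav-tnt-gfp-v2 backbone and intended for packaging into AAV particles that deliver a GFP-tagged, wild-type mouse MRTFA (Mrtfa, also known as Mkl1/MAL) to cardiomyocytes in vivo. The roughly 7.8 kb plasmid is maintained in E. coli through a ColE1/pUC-type origin and selected with ampicillin via the β-lactamase gene. The catalogue lists it as low copy and grown in a recombination-deficient strain, which is common practice for keeping ITR repeats stable. An f1 origin and remnants of a pBluescript-type lac region (lacZα and lacI fragments, lac promoter and operator, CAP site) are carried over from the cloning backbone.

The expression cassette lies between AAV2 inverted terminal repeats, which provide the signals for genome replication and encapsidation. The ITRs are annotated only as fragments, and the depositor notes a 22 bp deletion in the ITR region that is said not to affect function. According to the catalogue, transcription is driven by the cardiac troponin T (cTNT) promoter, which restricts expression to cardiomyocytes. This promoter is not itself annotated in the feature table, but would be expected in the unannotated stretch upstream of the chimeric β-globin/immunoglobulin intron, an element that generally improves mRNA processing and expression. A short T7 promoter precedes the Mrtfa coding sequence, which is followed by EGFP as a C-terminal fusion partner and a rabbit β-globin polyadenylation signal. The GFP tag allows the expression and subcellular localisation of this SRF cofactor to be followed. The associated work concerns MRTF-SRF signalling in murine cardiomyocyte maturation.
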