Addgene plasmid #165037: aav-tnt-wtmrtfa-gfp
Purpose: AAV-based delivery of wtMRTFA-GFP into cardiomyocytes in vivo
Depositing lab: William Pu. Depositing organization: Boston Children's Hospital. Publication: Sarcomeres regulate murine cardiomyocyte maturation through MRTF-SRF signaling. Guo Y, Cao Y, Jardin BD, Sethi I, Ma Q, Moghadaszadeh B, Troiano EC, Mazumdar N, Trembley MA, Small EM, Yuan GC, Beggs AH, Pu WT. Proc Natl Acad Sci U S A. 2021 Jan 12;118(2). pii: 2008861118. doi: 10.1073/pnas.2008861118. PubMed 33361330.
Backbone
  Vector backbone: aav-tnt-gfp-v2
  Vector type: AAV
Growth in bacteria
  Bacterial resistance: Ampicillin, 100 μg/mL
  Growth temperature: 37°C
  Growth strain: NEB Stable
  Copy number: Low Copy
Gene/Insert
  Gene/Insert name: Mrtfa
  Species: M. musculus (mouse)
  Entrez Gene: Mrtfa (a.k.a. AMKL, Bsac, Mal, Mkl1, Mrtf-A)
  Promoter: cTNT
  Tag / fusion protein: GFP (C terminal on backbone)
  Cloning method: Restriction Enzyme; 5′ cloning site Unknown (unknown if destroyed); 3′ cloning site Unknown (unknown if destroyed)
  Sequencing primers: 5′ GTGTCCACTCCCAGTTCAATTACAG
Terms and licenses: Academic/Nonprofit Terms; Industry Terms: Not Available to Industry
Depositor comments: Please note that the Addgene verified sequence detected a 22bp deletion in the ITR region. This deletion does not affect plasmid function.
How to cite: aav-tnt-wtmrtfa-gfp was a gift from William Pu (Addgene plasmid # 165037 ; http://n2t.net/addgene:165037 ; RRID:Addgene_165037)
